Addgene plasmid #213055: pCR8-attL5-pegRNA-attL4
Purpose: Modular Unit carrying pegRNA and ngRNA scaffolds flanked by attL5 and attL4
Depositing lab: Bing Yang. Depositing organization: University of Missouri at Columbia. Publication: Modularly assembled multiplex prime editors for simultaneous editing of agronomically important genes in rice. Gupta A, Liu B, Raza S, Chen QJ, Yang B. Plant Commun. 2023 Oct 26:100741. doi: 10.1016/j.xplc.2023.100741. PubMed 37897041.
Backbone
  Vector backbone: pCR8
  Total vector size (bp): 4468
  Vector type: Bacterial Expression
Growth in bacteria
  Bacterial resistance: Spectinomycin, 50 μg/mL
  Growth temperature: 37°C
  Growth strain: DH5alpha
  Copy number: High Copy
Gene/Insert
  Gene/Insert name: sgRNA
  gRNA/shRNA sequence: GTTTAAGAGCTATGCTGGAAACAGCATAGCAAGTTTAAATAAGGCTAGTCCGTTATCAACTTGAAAAAGTGGCACCGAGTCGGTGC
  Promoter: 35S-CmYCLV-AtU6
  Cloning method: Gibson Cloning
  Sequencing primers: 5′ TAGCCTAGAAGTAGTCAAGG
Terms and licenses: Academic/Nonprofit Terms; Industry Terms: Not Available to Industry
How to cite: pCR8-attL5-pegRNA-attL4 was a gift from Bing Yang (Addgene plasmid # 213055 ; http://n2t.net/addgene:213055 ; RRID:Addgene_213055)
