[The description below was written by a language model from this plasmid's Addgene catalogue record and pLannotate feature annotations shown in this document.]
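Description:
pCR8-attL5-pegRNA-attL4 is a Gateway entry-type modular plasmid built on the pCR8 backbone, intended as one unit in a modular assembly system for multiplex prime editing in rice. It is maintained in E. coli at high copy from a ColE1/pUC-type origin and selected with spectinomycin through the aadA (SmR) aminoglycoside adenylyltransferase gene, which is preceded by an integron Pc promoter fragment and leader. rrnB T1 and T2 terminators lie upstream of the cloning region, helping insulate it from backbone transcription, and a T7 promoter sits just outside the attL4 site. The catalogue lists the size as 4468 bp, whereas the sequenced record used for annotation is 4660 nt; the record does not explain this difference.

The payload lies between attL5 and attL4, mutant attL sites that allow directional LR recombination so this unit can be combined with other modules in a multisite Gateway reaction into a destination vector. Within these sites the catalogue describes a composite 35S-CmYCLV-AtU6 promoter; the annotation detects fragments of the CaMV 35S and Arabidopsis U6 promoters. Downstream are two tRNA sequences, each followed by a Streptococcus pyogenes Cas9 guide scaffold (the first annotated as a tracrRNA fragment), and the unit ends with the Arabidopsis HSP18.2 terminator. This arrangement is consistent with a single polycistronic transcript in which the tRNAs are cleaved by endogenous processing to release a separate pegRNA and nicking guide RNA (ngRNA). As deposited, the plasmid carries the scaffolds, and the record lists no specific spacer, reverse-transcription template or primer-binding sequence, so target-specific elements are presumably added by the user. Although catalogued as a bacterial expression vector, its regulatory elements are plant-directed.
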