Features (pLannotate 1.2.2; 18 found; start..end, strand, type, name):
    882..1470    +  rep_origin     ori: high-copy-number ColE1/pMB1/pBR322/pUC origin of replication
   1653..1745    +  CDS            lacI (fragment): lac repressor; lacI; The lac repressor binds to the lac operator to inhibit transcription in E. coli. This inhibition can be relieved by adding lactose or isopropyl-β-D-thiogalactopyranoside (IPTG).
   1800..1827    -  terminator     rrnB T2 terminator: transcription terminator T2 from the E. coli rrnB gene
   1959..2002    +  terminator     rrnB T1 terminator: Escherichia coli rrnB; transcription terminator T1 from the E. coli rrnB gene
   2049..2085    -  CDS            lacZα (fragment): LacZα fragment of β-galactosidase; lacZ fragment
   2101..2196    +  protein_bind   attL5: mutant version of attL; recombination site for the Gateway® LR reaction LR Clonase™
   2386..2638    +  promoter       CaMV 35S promoter (fragment): strong constitutive promoter from cauliflower mosaic virus
   3125..3141    +  promoter       AtU6 promoter (fragment): consensus promoter from the three Arabidopsis U6 snRNA genes (Waibel and Filipowicz, 1990; Nekrasov et al., 2013)
   3203..3273    +  ncRNA          tRNA: Accession: RF00005 - tRNA
   3312..3379    +  misc_RNA       tracrRNA (fragment): trans-activating CRISPR RNA for the Streptococcus pyogenes CRISPR/Cas9 system
   3518..3589    +  ncRNA          tRNA: Accession: RF00005 - tRNA
   3616..3691    +  misc_RNA       gRNA scaffold: guide RNA scaffold for the Streptococcus pyogenes CRISPR/Cas9 system
   3800..4048    +  terminator     HSP terminator: efficient transcription terminator from the Arabidopsis thaliana heat shock protein 18.2 gene (Nagaya et al., 2010)
   4056..4151    -  protein_bind   attL4: mutant version of attL; recombination site for the Gateway® LR reaction LR Clonase™
   4188..4206    -  promoter       T7 promoter: promoter for bacteriophage T7 RNA polymerase
   4396..4419    +  promoter       Pc promoter (fragment): intI1 (promoter lies within the coding sequence); class 1 integron promoter
   4601..4659    +  ncRNA          AAC AAD leader: Accession: RF02912 - putative aminoglycoside riboswitch / attI site
   4658..789     +  CDS            SmR (across the origin): aminoglycoside adenylyltransferase (Murphy, 1985); aadA; confers resistance to spectinomycin and streptomycin
>Addgene plasmid #213055 | pCR8-attL5-pegRNA-attL4 | addgene full sequence | sequence record 422160 | Addgene NGS Result
AGGGAAGCGGTGATCGCCGAAGTATCGACTCAACTATCAGAGGTAGTTGGCGTCATCGAGCGCCATCTCG
AACCGACGTTGCTGGCCGTACATTTGTACGGCTCCGCAGTGGATGGCGGCCTGAAGCCACACAGTGATAT
TGATTTGCTGGTTACGGTGACCGTAAGGCTTGATGAAACAACGCGGCGAGCTTTGATCAACGACCTTTTG
GAAACTTCGGCTTCCCCTGGAGAGAGCGAGATTCTCCGCGCTGTAGAAGTCACCATTGTTGTGCACGACG
ACATCATTCCGTGGCGTTATCCAGCTAAGCGCGAACTGCAATTTGGAGAATGGCAGCGCAATGACATTCT
TGCAGGTATCTTCGAGCCAGCCACGATCGACATTGATCTGGCTATCTTGCTGACAAAAGCAAGAGAACAT
AGCGTTGCCTTGGTAGGTCCAGCGGCGGAGGAACTCTTTGATCCGGTTCCTGAACAGGATCTATTTGAGG
CGCTAAATGAAACCTTAACGCTATGGAACTCGCCGCCCGACTGGGCTGGCGATGAGCGAAATGTAGTGCT
TACGTTGTCCCGCATTTGGTACAGCGCAGTAACCGGCAAAATCGCGCCGAAGGATGTCGCTGCCGACTGG
GCAATGGAGCGCCTGCCGGCCCAGTATCAGCCCGTCATACTTGAAGCTAGACAGGCTTATCTTGGACAAG
AAGAAGATCGCTTGGCCTCGCGCGCAGATCAGTTGGAAGAATTTGTCCACTACGTGAAAGGCGAGATCAC
CAAGGTAGTCGGCAAATAACCCTCGAGCCACCCATGACCAAAATCCCTTAACGTGAGTTACGCGTCGTTC
CACTGAGCGTCAGACCCCGTAGAAAAGATCAAAGGATCTTCTTGAGATCCTTTTTTTCTGCGCGTAATCT
GCTGCTTGCAAACAAAAAAACCACCGCTACCAGCGGTGGTTTGTTTGCCGGATCAAGAGCTACCAACTCT
TTTTCCGAAGGTAACTGGCTTCAGCAGAGCGCAGATACCAAATACTGTTCTTCTAGTGTAGCCGTAGTTA
GGCCACCACTTCAAGAACTCTGTAGCACCGCCTACATACCTCGCTCTGCTAATCCTGTTACCAGTGGCTG
CTGCCAGTGGCGATAAGTCGTGTCTTACCGGGTTGGACTCAAGACGATAGTTACCGGATAAGGCGCAGCG
GTCGGGCTGAACGGGGGGTTCGTGCACACAGCCCAGCTTGGAGCGAACGACCTACACCGAACTGAGATAC
CTACAGCGTGAGCTATGAGAAAGCGCCACGCTTCCCGAAGGGAGAAAGGCGGACAGGTATCCGGTAAGCG
GCAGGGTCGGAACAGGAGAGCGCACGAGGGAGCTTCCAGGGGGAAACGCCTGGTATCTTTATAGTCCTGT
CGGGTTTCGCCACCTCTGACTTGAGCGTCGATTTTTGTGATGCTCGTCAGGGGGGCGGAGCCTATGGAAA
AACGCCAGCAACGCGGCCTTTTTACGGTTCCTGGCCTTTTGCTGGCCTTTTGCTCACATGTTCTTTCCTG
CGTTATCCCCTGATTCTGTGGATAACCGTATTACCGCCTTTGAGTGAGCTGATACCGCTCGCCGCAGCCG
AACGACCGAGCGCAGCGAGTCAGTGAGCGAGGAAGCGGAAGAGCGCCCAATACGCAAACCGCCTCTCCCC
GCGCGTTGGCCGATTCATTAATGCAGCTGGCACGACAGGTTTCCCGACTGGAAAGCGGGCAGTGAGCGCA
ACGCAATTAATACGCGTACCGCTAGCCAGGAAGAGTTTGTAGAAACGCAAAAAGGCCATCCGTCAGGATG
GCCTTCTGCTTAGTTTGATGCCTGGCAGTTTATGGCGGGCGTCCTGCCCGCCACCCTCCGGGCCGTTGCT
TCACAACGTTCAAATCCGCTCCCGGCGGATTTGTCCTACTCAGGAGAGCGTTCACCGACAAACAACAGAT
AAAACGAAAGGCCCAGTCTTCCGACTGAGCCTTTCGTTTTATTTGATGCCTGGCAGTTCCCTACTCTCGC
GTTAACGCTAGCATGGATGTTTTCCCAGTCACGACGTTGTAAAACGACGGCCAGTCTTAAGCTCGGGCCC
AAATAATGATTTTATTTTGACTGATAGTGACCTGTTCGTTGCAACAAATTGATGAGCAATGCTTTTTTAT
AATGCCAACTTTGTATACAAAAGTTGCCGAATTATGGAGTCAAAGATTCAAATAGAGGACCTAACAGAAC
TCGCCGTAAAGACTGGCGAACAGTTCATACAGAGTCTCTTACGACTCAATGACAAGAAGAAAATCTTCGT
CAACATGGTGGAGCACGACACACTTGTCTACTCCAAAAATATCAAAGATACAGTCTCAGAAGACCAAAGG
GCAATTGAGACTTTTCAACAAAGGGTAATATCCGGAAACCTCCTCGGATTCCATTGCCCAGCTATCTGTC
ACTTTATTGTGAAGATAGTGGAAAAGGAAGGTGGCTCCTACAAATGCCATCATTGCGATAAAGGAAAGGC
CATCGTTGAAGATGCCTCTGCCGACAGTGGTCCCAAAGATGGACCCCCACCCACGAGGAGCATCGTGGAA
AAAGAAGACGTTCCAACCACGTCTTCAAAGCAAGTGGATTGATGTGATTGGCAGACATACTGTCCCACAA
ATGAAGATGGAATCTGTAAAAGAAAACGCGTGAAATAATGCGTCTGACAAAGGTTAGGTCGGCTGCCTTT
AATCAATACCAAAGTGGTCCCTACCACGATGGAAAAACTGTGCAGTCGGTTTGGCTTTTTCTGACGAACA
AATAAGATTCGTGGCCGACAGGTGGGGGTCCACCATGTGAAGGCATCTTCAGACTCCAATAATGGAGCAA
TGACGTAAGGGCTTACGAAATAAGTAAGGGTAGTTTGGGAAATGTCCACTCACCCGTCAGTCTATAAATA
CTTAGCCCCTCCCTCATTGTTAAGGGAGCAAAATCTCAGAGAGATAGTCCTAGAGAGAGAAAGAGAGCAA
GTAGCCTAGAAGTAGTCAAGGCGGCGAAGTATTCAGGCACGTGGCCAGGAAGAAGAAAAGCCAAGACGAC
GAAAACAGGTAAGAGCTAAGCATCTAGAAAGTTGAAAACAATCTTCAAAAGTCCCACATCGCTTAGATAA
GAAAACGAAGCTGAGTTTATATACAGCTAGAGTCGAAGTAGTGATTGAACAAAGCACCAGTGGTCTAGTG
GTAGAATAGTACCCTGCCACGGTACAGACCCGGGTTCGATTCCCGGCTGGTGCAAGAGACGAGTCACGTC
TCAGTTTAAGAGCTATGCTGGAAACAGCATAGCAAGTTTAAATAAGGCTAGTCCGTTATCAACTTGAAAA
AGTGGCACCGAGTCGGTGCAGAGACCACAGGATCCTTGGTCTCACGCGGTTCTATCTAGTTACGCGTTAA
ACCAACTAGAAAGGCCGGCATGGTCCCAGCCTCCTCGCTGGCGCCGGCTGGGCAACATGCTTCGGCATGG
CGAATGGGACAACAACAAATCAGAGTGGCGCAGCGGAAGCGTGGTGGGCCCATAACCCACAGGTCCCAGG
ATCGAAACCTGGCTCTGATAAGAGACCACAGGATCCTTGGTCTCAGTTTTAGAGCTAGAAATAGCAAGTT
AAAATAAGGCTAGTCCGTTATCAACTTGAAAAAGTGGCACCGAGTCGGTGCTTTTTTTTTGGCCGGCATG
GTCCCAGCCTCCTCGCTGGCGCCGGCTGGGCAACATGCTTCGGCATGGCGAATGGGACTTTTTTTTTGAT
ATCTCCGGGGCTAATTGAATATGAAGATGAAGATGAAATATTTGGTGTGTCAAATAAAAAGCTGGTGTGC
TTAAGTTTGTGTTTTTTTCTTGGCTTGTTGTGTTATGAATTTGTGGCTTTTTCTAATATTAAATGAATGT
AAGATCTCATTATAATGAATAAACAAATGTTTCTATAATCCATTGTGAATGTTTTGTTGGATCTCTTCTG
CAGCATATAACTACTGTATGTGCTATGGTATGGACTATGGAATATGATTAAAGATAAGGAATTCGCAACT
TTTCTATACAAAGTTGGCATTATAAGAAAGCATTGCTTATCAATTTGTTGCAACGAACAGGTCACTATCA
GTCAAAATAAAATCATTATTTAAAATAAAATCATTATTTGCCATCCAGCTGATATCCCCTATAGTGAGTC
GTATTACATGGTCATAGCTGTTTCCTGGCAGCTCTGGCCCGTGTCTCAAAATCTCTGATGTTACATTGCA
CAAGATAAAAATATATCATCATGCCTCCTCTAGACCAGCCAGGACAGAAATGCCTCGACTTCGCTGCTAC
CCAAGGTTGCCGGGTGACGCACACCGTGGAAACGGATGAAGGCACGAACCCAGTGGACATAAGCCTGTTC
GGTTCGTAAGCTGTAATGCAAGTAGCGTATGCGCTCACGCAACTGGTCCAGAACCTTGACCGAACGCAGC
GGTGGTAACGGCGCAGTGGCGGTTTTCATGGCTTGTTATGACTGTTTTTTTGGGGTACAGTCTATGCCTC
GGGCATCCAAGCAGCAAGCGCGTTACGCCGTGGGTCGATGTTTGATGTTATGGAGCAGCAACGATGTTAC
GCAGCAGGGCAGTCGCCCTAAAACAAAGTTAAACATTATG
